Addgene plasmid #201678: pBAD-pnRFP
Purpose: Bacteria protein expression of pnRFP biosensor
Depositing lab: Huiwang Ai. Depositing organization: University of Virginia. Publication: Development, Characterization, and Structural Analysis of a Genetically Encoded Red Fluorescent Peroxynitrite Biosensor. Pang Y, Huang M, Fan Y, Yeh HW, Xiong Y, Ng HL, Ai HW. ACS Chem Biol. 2023 Jun 16;18(6):1388-1397. doi: 10.1021/acschembio.3c00139. Epub 2023 May 15. PubMed 37185019.
Backbone
  Vector backbone: pBAD
  Backbone size w/o insert (bp): 4000
  Vector type: Bacterial Expression
Growth in bacteria
  Bacterial resistance: Ampicillin, 100 μg/mL
  Growth temperature: 37°C
  Growth strain: DH5alpha
  Copy number: Unknown
Gene/Insert
  Gene/Insert name: pnRFP
  Species: Synthetic
  Insert size (bp): 788
  Tag / fusion protein: 6xHis tag (C terminal on insert)
  Cloning method: Restriction Enzyme; 5′ cloning site Xho I (not destroyed); 3′ cloning site Hind III (not destroyed)
  Sequencing primers: 5′ ATG CCA TAG CAT TTT TAT CC; 3′ GAT TTA ATC TGT ATC AGG
Terms and licenses: Academic/Nonprofit Terms; Industry Terms: Not Available to Industry
Depositor comments: Please visit https://www.biorxiv.org/content/10.1101/2023.04.13.536636v1 for bioRxiv preprint.
How to cite: pBAD-pnRFP was a gift from Huiwang Ai (Addgene plasmid # 201678 ; http://n2t.net/addgene:201678 ; RRID:Addgene_201678)
