[The description below was written by a language model from this plasmid's Addgene catalogue record and pLannotate feature annotations shown in this document.]
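Description:
pBAD-pnRFP is a bacterial expression plasmid built on the pBAD backbone for producing pnRFP, a synthetic, genetically encoded red fluorescent biosensor for peroxynitrite, in E. coli. The sequenced plasmid is about 4.7 kb and is maintained through a ColE1/pMB1-type origin with an adjacent pBR322 bom (basis of mobility) region. Only a short fragment of rop is annotated, and the record lists copy number as unknown. Selection is by ampicillin, conferred by a β-lactamase gene driven by its own bla promoter.

The roughly 790 bp pnRFP insert was cloned between XhoI and HindIII sites, both retained, downstream of the araBAD promoter. The araC regulator gene is carried on the opposite strand, as in the native arabinose operon. AraC represses the promoter in the absence of L-arabinose and activates it when the sugar is present, giving tight, titratable induction of the sensor. Transcription ends at the rrnB T1 and T2 terminators, which follow a stretch of rrnB-derived 5S rRNA sequence typical of pBAD vectors. According to the catalogue entry, the insert carries a C-terminal 6xHis tag, suitable for immobilised-metal affinity purification, although this tag is not separately annotated in the feature table.

The automated annotation labels the coding region as a fragment of HyPerRed, a red fluorescent hydrogen peroxide indicator. This probably reflects sequence similarity in a shared red fluorescent protein scaffold rather than identity, since the catalogue describes the insert as pnRFP. The record does not describe how the sensing mechanism works. The plasmid is intended for arabinose-induced bacterial expression of the biosensor protein, for example for purification and in vitro characterisation.
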