Features (pLannotate 1.2.2; 11 found; start..end, strand, type, name):
      1..285     +  promoter       araBAD promoter: araBAD; promoter of the L-arabinose operon of E. coli; the araC regulatory gene is transcribed in the opposite direction (Guzman et al., 1995)
    355..1080    +  CDS            HyPerRed (fragment): red fluorescent genetically encoded indicator for H2O2 ()
   1201..1316    +  ncRNA          5S rRNA: Accession: RF00001 - 5S ribosomal RNA
   1320..1406    +  terminator     rrnB T1 terminator: Escherichia coli rrnB; transcription terminator T1 from the E. coli rrnB gene
   1498..1525    +  terminator     rrnB T2 terminator: transcription terminator T2 from the E. coli rrnB gene
   1544..1635    +  promoter       AmpR promoter: bla
   1636..2496    +  CDS            AmpR: β-lactamase; bla; confers resistance to ampicillin, carbenicillin, and related antibiotics
   2667..3255    +  rep_origin     ori: high-copy-number ColE1/pMB1/pBR322/pUC origin of replication
   3441..3581    -  misc_feature   bom: basis of mobility region from pBR322
   3683..3723    -  CDS            rop (fragment): Rop protein, which maintains plasmids at low copy number; rop
   3845..4723    -  CDS            araC: L-arabinose regulatory protein; araC
>Addgene plasmid #201678 | pBAD-pnRFP | addgene full sequence | sequence record 398148 | Addgene NGS Result
AAGAAACCAATTGTCCATATTGCATCAGACATTGCCGTCACTGCGTCTTTTACTGGCTCTTCTCGCTAAC
CAAACCGGTAACCCCGCTTATTAAAAGCATTCTGTAACAAAGCGGGACCAAAGCCATGACAAAAACGCGT
AACAAAAGTGTCTATAATCACGGCAGAAAAGTCCACATTGATTATTTGCACGGCGTCACACTTTGCTATG
CCATAGCATTTTTATCCATAAGATTAGCGGATCCTACCTGACGCTTTTTATCGCAACTCTCTACTGTTTC
TCCATACCCGTTTTTTGGGCTAACAGGAGGAATTAACCATGGGCTCGAGAATAGGTCGGCTGGGCTCACC
CGTAGTTTCCGAGCGGATGTACCCCGAGGACGGCGCCCTGAAGAGCGAGATCAAGTAGGGGCTGAGGCTG
AAGGACGGCGGCCACTACGCCGCCGAGGTCAAGACCACCTACAAGGCCAAGAAGCCCGTGCAGCTGCCCG
GCGCCTACATCGTCGACATCAAGTTGGACATCGTGTCCCACAACGAGGACTACACCATCGTGGAACAGTG
CGAACGCGCCGAGGGCCGCCACTCCACTGGCGGCATGGACGAGCTGTACAAGGGAGGTACAGGCGGGAGT
CTGGTGAGCAAGGGCGAGGAGGATAACATGGCCATCATCAAGGAGTTCATGCGCTTCAAGGTGCACATGG
AGGGCTCCGTGAACGGCCACAAGTTCGAGATCGAGGGCGAGGGCGAGGGCCGCCCCTACGAGGCCTTTCA
GACCGCTAAGCTGAAGGTGACCAAGGGTGGCCCCCTGCCCTTCGCCTGGGACATCCTGTCCCCTCAGTTC
ATGTACGGCTCCAAGGCCTACATTAAGCACCCAGCCGACATCCCCGACTACTTCAAGCTGTCCTTCCCCG
AGGGCTTCAGGTGGGAGCGCGTGGTGAACTTCGAGGACGGCGGCATTATTCACGTTAACCAGGACTCCTC
CCTGCAGGACGGCGTATTCATCTACAAGGTGAAGCTGCGCGGCACCAACTTCCCCCCCGACGGCCCCGTA
ATGCAGAAGAAGACCATGGGCTGGGAGGCTACGCGTGACCAACACCATCACCACCATCATTAAGCTTGGC
TGTTTTGGCGGATGAGAGAAGATTTTCAGCCTGATACAGATTAAATCAGAACGCAGAAGCGGTCTGATAA
AACAGAATTTGCCTGGCGGCAGTAGCGCGGTGGTCCCACCTGACCCCATGCCGAACTCAGAAGTGAAACG
CCGTAGCGCCGATGGTAGTGTGGGGTCTCCCCATGCGAGAGTAGGGAACTGCCAGGCATCAAATAAAACG
AAAGGCTCAGTCGAAAGACTGGGCCTTTCGTTTTATCTGTTGTTTGTCGGTGAACGCTCTCCTGAGTAGG
ACAAATCCGCCGGGAGCGGATTTGAACGTTGCGAAGCAACGGCCCGGAGGGTGGCGGGCAGGACGCCCGC
CATAAACTGCCAGGCATCAAATTAAGCAGAAGGCCATCCTGACGGATGGCCTTTTTGCGTTTCTACAAAC
TCTTTTGTTTATTTTTCTAAATACATTCAAATATGTATCCGCTCATGAGACAATAACCCTGATAAATGCT
TCAATAATATTGAAAAAGGAAGAGTATGAGTATTCAACATTTCCGTGTCGCCCTTATTCCCTTTTTTGCG
GCATTTTGCCTTCCTGTTTTTGCTCACCCAGAAACGCTGGTGAAAGTAAAAGATGCTGAAGATCAGTTGG
GTGCACGAGTGGGTTACATCGAACTGGATCTCAACAGCGGTAAGATCCTTGAGAGTTTTCGCCCCGAAGA
ACGTTTTCCAATGATGAGCACTTTTAAAGTTCTGCTATGTGGCGCGGTATTATCCCGTGTTGACGCCGGG
CAAGAGCAACTCGGTCGCCGCATACACTATTCTCAGAATGACTTGGTTGAGTACTCACCAGTCACAGAAA
AGCATCTTACGGATGGCATGACAGTAAGAGAATTATGCAGTGCTGCCATAACCATGAGTGATAACACTGC
GGCCAACTTACTTCTGACAACGATCGGAGGACCGAAGGAGCTAACCGCTTTTTTGCACAACATGGGGGAT
CATGTAACTCGCCTTGATCGTTGGGAACCGGAGCTGAATGAAGCCATACCAAACGACGAGCGTGACACCA
CGATGCCTGTAGCAATGGCAACAACGTTGCGCAAACTATTAACTGGCGAACTACTTACTCTAGCTTCCCG
GCAACAATTAATAGACTGGATGGAGGCGGATAAAGTTGCAGGACCACTTCTGCGCTCGGCCCTTCCGGCT
GGCTGGTTTATTGCTGATAAATCTGGAGCCGGTGAGCGTGGGTCTCGCGGTATCATTGCAGCACTGGGGC
CAGATGGTAAGCCCTCCCGTATCGTAGTTATCTACACGACGGGGAGTCAGGCAACTATGGATGAACGAAA
TAGACAGATCGCTGAGATAGGTGCCTCACTGATTAAGCATTGGTAACTGTCAGACCAAGTTTACTCATAT
ATACTTTAGATTGATTTAAAACTTCATTTTTAATTTAAAAGGATCTAGGTGAAGATCCTTTTTGATAATC
TCATGACCAAAATCCCTTAACGTGAGTTTTCGTTCCACTGAGCGTCAGACCCCGTAGAAAAGATCAAAGG
ATCTTCTTGAGATCCTTTTTTTCTGCGCGTAATCTGCTGCTTGCAAACAAAAAAACCACCGCTACCAGCG
GTGGTTTGTTTGCCGGATCAAGAGCTACCAACTCTTTTTCCGAAGGTAACTGGCTTCAGCAGAGCGCAGA
TACCAAATACTGTCCTTCTAGTGTAGCCGTAGTTAGGCCACCACTTCAAGAACTCTGTAGCACCGCCTAC
ATACCTCGCTCTGCTAATCCTGTTACCAGTGGCTGCTGCCAGTGGCGATAAGTCGTGTCTTACCGGGTTG
GACTCAAGACGATAGTTACCGGATAAGGCGCAGCGGTCGGGCTGAACGGGGGGTTCGTGCACACAGCCCA
GCTTGGAGCGAACGACCTACACCGAACTGAGATACCTACAGCGTGAGCTATGAGAAAGCGCCACGCTTCC
CGAAGGGAGAAAGGCGGACAGGTATCCGGTAAGCGGCAGGGTCGGAACAGGAGAGCGCACGAGGGAGCTT
CCAGGGGGAAACGCCTGGTATCTTTATAGTCCTGTCGGGTTTCGCCACCTCTGACTTGAGCGTCGATTTT
TGTGATGCTCGTCAGGGGGGCGGAGCCTATGGAAAAACGCCAGCAACGCGGCCTTTTTACGGTTCCTGGC
CTTTTGCTGGCCTTTTGCTCACATGTTCTTTCCTGCGTTATCCCCTGATTCTGTGGATAACCGTATTACC
GCCTTTGAGTGAGCTGATACCGCTCGCCGCAGCCGAACGACCGAGCGCAGCGAGTCAGTGAGCGAGGAAG
CGGAAGAGCGCCTGATGCGGTATTTTCTCCTTACGCATCTGTGCGGTATTTCACACCGCATATGGTGCAC
TCTCAGTACAATCTGCTCTGATGCCGCATAGTTAAGCCAGTATACACTCCGCTATCGCTACGTGACTGGG
TCATGGCTGCGCCCCGACACCCGCCAACACCCGCTGACGCGCCCTGACGGGCTTGTCTGCTCCCGGCATC
CGCTTACAGACAAGCTGTGACCGTCTCCGGGAGCTGCATGTGTCAGAGGTTTTCACCGTCATCACCGAAA
CGCGCGAGGCAGCAGATCAATTCGCGCGCGAAGGCGAAGCGGCATGCATAATGTGCCTGTCAAATGGACG
AAGCAGGGATTCTGCAAACCCTATGCTACTCCGTCAAGCCGTCAATTGTCTGATTCGTTACCAATTATGA
CAACTTGACGGCTACATCATTCACTTTTTCTTCACAACCGGCACGGAACTCGCTCGGGCTGGCCCCGGTG
CATTTTTTAAATACCCGCGAGAAATAGAGTTGATCGTCAAAACCAACATTGCGACCGACGGTGGCGATAG
GCATCCGGGTGGTGCTCAAAAGCAGCTTCGCCTGGCTGATACGTTGGTCCTCGCGCCAGCTTAAGACGCT
AATCCCTAACTGCTGGCGGAAAAGATGTGACAGACGCGACGGCGACAAGCAAACATGCTGTGCGACGCTG
GCGATATCAAAATTGCTGTCTGCCAGGTGATCGCTGATGTACTGACAAGCCTCGCGTACCCGATTATCCA
TCGGTGGATGGAGCGACTCGTTAATCGCTTCCATGCGCCGCAGTAACAATTGCTCAAGCAGATTTATCGC
CAGCAGCTCCGAATAGCGCCCTTCCCCTTGCCCGGCGTTAATGATTTGCCCAAACAGGTCGCTGAAATGC
GGCTGGTGCGCTTCATCCGGGCGAAAGAACCCCGTATTGGCAAATATTGACGGCCAGTTAAGCCATTCAT
GCCAGTAGGCGCGCGGACGAAAGTAAACCCACTGGTGATACCATTCGCGAGCCTCCGGATGACGACCGTA
GTGATGAATCTCTCCTGGCGGGAACAGCAAAATATCACCCGGTCGGCAAACAAATTCTCGTCCCTGATTT
TTCACCACCCCCTGACCGCGAATGGTGAGATTGAGAATATAACCTTTCATTCCCAGCGGTCGGTCGATAA
AAAAATCGAGATAACCGTTGGCCTCAATCGGCGTTAAACCCGCCACCAGATGGGCATTAAACGAGTATCC
CGGCAGCAGGGGATCATTTTGCGCTTCAGCCATACTTTTCATACTCCCGCCATTCAGAG
