>Addgene plasmid #201678 | pBAD-pnRFP | depositor partial sequence | sequence record 391212 | insertion
ATAGGTCGGCTGGGCTCACCCGTAGTTTCCGAGCGGATGTACCCCGAGGACGGCGCCCTGAAGAGCGAGA
TCAAGTAGGGGCTGAGGCTGAAGGACGGCGGCCACTACGCCGCCGAGGTCAAGACCACCTACAAGGCCAA
GAAGCCCGTGCAGCTGCCCGGCGCCTACATCGTCGACATCAAGTTGGACATCGTGTCCCACAACGAGGAC
TACACCATCGTGGAACAGTGCGAACGCGCCGAGGGCCGCCACTCCACTGGCGGCATGGACGAGCTGTACA
AGGGAGGTACAGGCGGGAGTCTGGTGAGCAAGGGCGAGGAGGATAACATGGCCATCATCAAGGAGTTCAT
GCGCTTCAAGGTGCACATGGAGGGCTCCGTGAACGGCCACAAGTTCGAGATCGAGGGCGAGGGCGAGGGC
CGCCCCTACGAGGCCTTTCAGACCGCTAAGCTGAAGGTGACCAAGGGTGGCCCCCTGCCCTTCGCCTGGG
ACATCCTGTCCCCTCAGTTCATGTACGGCTCCAAGGCCTACATTAAGCACCCAGCCGACATCCCCGACTA
CTTCAAGCTGTCCTTCCCCGAGGGCTTCAGGTGGGAGCGCGTGGTGAACTTCGAGGACGGCGGCATTATT
CACGTTAACCAGGACTCCTCCCTGCAGGACGGCGTATTCATCTACAAGGTGAAGCTGCGCGGCACCAACT
TCCCCCCCGACGGCCCCGTAATGCAGAAGAAGACCATGGGCTGGGAGGCTACGCGTGACCAACACCATCA
CCACCATCATTAA
